>Addgene plasmid #190566 | p5’UTR-ORF1 | addgene full sequence | sequence record 393237 | Addgene NGS Result
TCTTCCGCTTCCTCGCTCACTGACTCGCTGCGCTCGGTCGTTCGGCTGCGGCGAGCGGTATCAGCTCACT
CAAAGGCGGTAATACGGTTATCCACAGAATCAGGGGATAACGCAGGAAAGAACATGTGAGCAAAAGGCCA
GCAAAAGGCCAGGAACCGTAAAAAGGCCGCGTTGCTGGCGTTTTTCCATAGGCTCCGCCCCCCTGACGAG
CATCACAAAAATCGACGCTCAAGTCAGAGGTGGCGAAACCCGACAGGACTATAAAGATACCAGGCGTTTC
CCCCTGGAAGCTCCCTCGTGCGCTCTCCTGTTCCGACCCTGCCGCTTACCGGATACCTGTCCGCCTTTCT
CCCTTCGGGAAGCGTGGCGCTTTCTCATAGCTCACGCTGTAGGTATCTCAGTTCGGTGTAGGTCGTTCGC
TCCAAGCTGGGCTGTGTGCACGAACCCCCCGTTCAGCCCGACCGCTGCGCCTTATCCGGTAACTATCGTC
TTGAGTCCAACCCGGTAAGACACGACTTATCGCCACTGGCAGCAGCCACTGGTAACAGGATTAGCAGAGC
GAGGTATGTAGGCGGTGCTACAGAGTTCTTGAAGTGGTGGCCTAACTACGGCTACACTAGAAGAACAGTA
TTTGGTATCTGCGCTCTGCTGAAGCCAGTTACCTTCGGAAAAAGAGTTGGTAGCTCTTGATCCGGCAAAC
AAACCACCGCTGGTAGCGGTGGTTTTTTTGTTTGCAAGCAGCAGATTACGCGCAGAAAAAAAGGATCTCA
AGAAGATCCTTTGATCTTTTCTACGGGGTCTGACGCTCAGTGGAACGAAAACTCACGTTAAGGGATTTTG
GTCATGAGATTATCAAAAAGGATCTTCACCTAGATCCTTTTAAATTAAAAATGAAGTTTTAAATCAATCT
AAAGTATATATGAGTAAACTTGGTCTGACAGTTACCAATGCTTAATCAGTGAGGCACCTATCTCAGCGAT
CTGTCTATTTCGTTCATCCATAGTTGCCTGACTCCCCGTCGTGTAGATAACTACGATACGGGAGGGCTTA
CCATCTGGCCCCAGTGCTGCAATGATACCGCGAGACCCACGCTCACCGGCTCCAGATTTATCAGCAATAA
ACCAGCCAGCCGGAAGGGCCGAGCGCAGAAGTGGTCCTGCAACTTTATCCGCCTCCATCCAGTCTATTAA
TTGTTGCCGGGAAGCTAGAGTAAGTAGTTCGCCAGTTAATAGTTTGCGCAACGTTGTTGCCATTGCTACA
GGCATCGTGGTGTCACGCTCGTCGTTTGGTATGGCTTCATTCAGCTCCGGTTCCCAACGATCAAGGCGAG
TTACATGATCCCCCATGTTGTGCAAAAAAGCGGTTAGCTCCTTCGGTCCTCCGATCGTTGTCAGAAGTAA
GTTGGCCGCAGTGTTATCACTCATGGTTATGGCAGCACTGCATAATTCTCTTACTGTCATGCCATCCGTA
AGATGCTTTTCTGTGACTGGTGAGTACTCAACCAAGTCATTCTGAGAATAGTGTATGCGGCGACCGAGTT
GCTCTTGCCCGGCGTCAATACGGGATAATACCGCGCCACATAGCAGAACTTTAAAAGTGCTCATCATTGG
AAAACGTTCTTCGGGGCGAAAACTCTCAAGGATCTTACCGCTGTTGAGATCCAGTTCGATGTAACCCACT
CGTGCACCCAACTGATCTTCAGCATCTTTTACTTTCACCAGCGTTTCTGGGTGAGCAAAAACAGGAAGGC
AAAATGCCGCAAAAAAGGGAATAAGGGCGACACGGAAATGTTGAATACTCATACTCTTCCTTTTTCAATA
TTATTGAAGCATTTATCAGGGTTATTGTCTCATGAGCGGATACATATTTGAATGTATTTAGAAAAATAAA
CAAATAGGGGTTCCGCGCACATTTCCCCGAAAAGTGCCACCTGACGTCTAAGAAACCATTATTATCATGA
CATTAACCTATAAAAATAGGCGTATCACGAGGCCCTTTCGTCTCGCGCGTTTCGGTGATGACGGTGAAAA
CCTCTGACACATGCAGCTCCCGGAGACGGTCACAGCTTGTCTGTAAGCGGATGCCGGGAGCAGACAAGCC
CGTCAGGGCGCGTCAGCGGGTGTTGGCGGGTGTCGGGGCTGGCTTAACTATGCGGCATCAGAGCAGATTG
TACTGAGAGTGCACCATATGCGGTGTGAAATACCGCACAGATGCGTAAGGAGAAAATACCGCATCAGGCG
CCATTCGCCATTCAGGCTGCGCAACTGTTGGGAAGGGCGATCGGTGCGGGCCTCTTCGCTATTACGCCAG
CTGGCGAAAGGGGGATGTGCTGCAAGGCGATTAAGTTGGGTAACGCCAGGGTTTTCCCAGTCACGACGTT
GTAAAACGACGGCCAGTGCCAAGCTTGCATGCGGATCCATGCGTACGGGGAGGAGCCAAGATGGCCGAAT
AGGAACAGCTCCGGTCTACAGCTCCCAGCGTGAGCGACGCAGAAGACGGTGATTTCTGCATTTCCATCTG
AGGTACCGGGTTCATCTCACTAGGGAGTGCCAGACAGTGGGCGCAGGCCAGTGTGTGTGCGCACCGTGCG
CGAGCCGAAGCAGGGCGAGGCATTGCCTCACCTGGGAAGCGCAAGGGGTCAGGGAGTTCCCTTTCTGAGT
CAAAGAAAGGGGTGACGGTCGCACCTGGAAAATCGGGTCACTCCCACCCGAATATTGCGCTTTTCAGACC
GGCTTAAGAAACGGCGCACCACGAGACTATATCCCACACCTGGCTCGGAGGGTCCTACGCCCACGGAATC
TCGCTGATTGCTAGCACAGCAGTCTGAGATCAAACTGCAAGGCGGCAACGAGGCTGGGGGAGGGGCGCCC
GCCATTGCCCAGGCTTGCTTAGGTAAACAAAGCAGCCGGGAAGCTCGAACTGGGTGGAGCCCACCACAGC
TCAAGGAGGCCTGCCTGCCTCTGTAGGCTCCACCTCTGGGGGCAGGGCACAGACAAACAAAAAGACAGCA
GTAACCTCTGCAGACTTAAGTGTCCCTGTCTGACAGCTTTGAAGAGAGCAGTGGTTCTCCCAGCACGCAG
CTGGAGATCTGAGAACGGGCAGACAGACTGCCTCCTCAAGTGGGTCCCTGACTCCTGACCCCCGAGCAGC
CTAACTGGGAGGCACCCCCCAGCAGGGGCACACTGACACCTCACACGGCAGGGTATTCCAACAGACCTGC
AGCTGAGGGTCCTGTCTGTTAGAAGGAAAACTAACAACCAGAAAGGACATCTACACCGAAAACCCATCTG
TACATCACCATCATCAAAGACCAAAAGTAGATGCGGCCGCAAAGATGGGGAAAAAACAGAACAGAAAAAC
TGGAAACTCTAAAACGCAGAGCGCCTCTCCTCCTCCAAAGGAACGCAGTTCCTCACCAGCAACGGAACAA
AGCTGGATGGAGAATGATTTTGACGAGCTGAGAGAAGAAGGCTTCAGACGATCAAATTACTCTGAGCTAC
GGGAGGACATTCAAACCAAAGGCAAAGAAGTTGAAAACTTTGAAAAAAATTTAGAAGAATGTATAACTAG
AATAACCAATACAGAGAAGTGCTTAAAGGAGCTGATGGAGCTGAAAACCAAGGCTCGAGAACTACGTGAA
GAATGCAGAAGCCTCAGGAGCCGATGCGATCAACTGGAAGAAAGGGTATCAGCAATGGAAGATGAAATGA
ATGAAATGAAGCGAGAAGGGAAGTTTAGAGAAAAAAGAATAAAAAGAAATGAGCAAAGCCTCCAAGAAAT
ATGGGACTATGTGAAAAGACCAAATCTACGTCTGATTGGTGTACCTGAAAGTGATGTGGAGAATGGAACC
AAGTTGGAAAACACTCTGCAGGATATTATCCAGGAGAACTTCCCCAATCTAGCAAGGCAGGCCAACGTTC
AGATTCAGGAAATACAGAGAACGCCACAAAGATACTCCTCGAGAAGAGCAACTCCAAGACACATAATTGT
CAGATTCACCAAAGTTGAAATGAAGGAAAAAATGTTAAGGGCAGCCAGAGAGAAAGGTCGGGTTACCCTC
AAAGGAAAGCCCATCAGACTAACAGTGGATCTCTCGGCAGAAACCCTACAAGCCAGAAGAGAGTGGGGGC
CAATATTCAACATTCTTAAAGAAAAGAATTTTCAACCCAGAATTTCATATCCAGCCAAACTAAGCTTCAT
AAGTGAAGGAGAAATAAAATACTTTATAGACAAGCAAATGTTGAGAGATTTTGTCACCACCAGGCCTGCC
CTAAAAGAGCTCCTGAAGGAAGCGCTAAACATGGAAAGGAACAACCGGTACCAGCCGCTGCAAAATCATG
CCAAAATGTAAAGACCATCGAGACTAGGAAGAAACTGCATCAACTAATGAGCAAAATCCCGGGACGCGTG
AATTCGTAATCATGGTCATAGCTGTTTCCTGTGTGAAATTGTTATCCGCTCACAATTCCACACAACATAC
GAGCCGGAAGCATAAAGTGTAAAGCCTGGGGTGCCTAATGAGTGAGCTAACTCACATTAATTGCGTTGCG
CTCACTGCCCGCTTTCCAGTCGGGAAACCTGTCGTGCCAGCTGCATTAATGAATCGGCCAACGCGCGGGG
AGAGGCGGTTTGCGTATTGGGCGC
Features (pLannotate 1.2.2; 12 found; start..end, strand, type, name):
    183..771     -  rep_origin     ori: high-copy-number ColE1/pMB1/pBR322/pUC origin of replication
    942..1802    -  CDS            AmpR: β-lactamase; bla; confers resistance to ampicillin, carbenicillin, and related antibiotics
   1803..1907    -  promoter       AmpR promoter: bla
   2002..2037    +  CDS            rop (fragment): Rop protein, which maintains plasmids at low copy number; rop
   2139..2238    +  misc_feature   bom (fragment): basis of mobility region from pBR322
   2244..2398    -  CDS            lacZα (fragment): LacZα fragment of β-galactosidase; lacZ fragment
   3335..4348    +  CDS            L1RE1: LORF1_HUMAN - Also known as LRE1. Experimental evidence at protein level: Swiss-Prot protein existence level 1. Nucleic acid-binding protein which is essential for retrotransposition of LINE-1 elements in the genome. Functions as a nucleic acid chaperone binding its own transcript and therefore preferentially mobilizing the transcript from which they are encoded. From Homo sapiens (Human).
   4408..4429    -  CDS            lacZα (fragment): LacZα fragment of β-galactosidase; lacZ fragment
   4449..4465    -  protein_bind   lac operator: The lac repressor binds to the lac operator to inhibit transcription in E. coli. This inhibition can be relieved by adding lactose or isopropyl-β-D-thiogalactopyranoside (IPTG). lac repressor encoded by lacI
   4473..4503    -  promoter       lac promoter: promoter for the E. coli lac operon
   4518..4539    -  protein_bind   CAP binding site: CAP binding activates transcription in the presence of cAMP. E. coli catabolite activator protein
   4552..4644    -  CDS            lacI (fragment): lac repressor; lacI; The lac repressor binds to the lac operator to inhibit transcription in E. coli. This inhibition can be relieved by adding lactose or isopropyl-β-D-thiogalactopyranoside (IPTG).
