[The description below was written by a language model from this plasmid's Addgene catalogue record and pLannotate feature annotations shown in this document.]
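Description:
p5'UTR-ORF1 is a small bacterial holding vector of 4,644 bp, derived from pUC18 and intended only for DNA propagation, not for expression. It replicates in E. coli from the high-copy ColE1/pUC-type origin and is selected with ampicillin through the β-lactamase (AmpR) gene and its native bla promoter. The annotated sequence also shows the usual pUC remnants: the lac promoter, lac operator and CAP binding site, a lacI fragment, and short rop and bom fragments. The lacZα coding region appears as two separated fragments flanking the insert, consistent with cloning into the polylinker and disruption of the α-peptide.

The payload is a 1,924 bp segment of the human LINE-1 element L1.3, comprising the contiguous 5'UTR and ORF1 regions, inserted between BsiWI and XmaI sites that are both retained. The feature table annotates the ORF1 coding sequence (L1RE1/ORF1p), which encodes the nucleic acid-binding chaperone protein essential for L1 retrotransposition. The roughly 900 bp stretch upstream of it is not annotated but corresponds in position to the 5'UTR described in the catalogue entry. ORF1 lies on the opposite strand to the lac promoter, and the record lists no promoter for the insert. M13 forward and reverse primer sites flank the insert for sequence verification.

The plasmid serves as a convenient intermediate for ORF1 mutants. Because the cloning sites are preserved, the 5'UTR-ORF1 fragment can then be transferred into the full-length L1 retrotransposition reporter pRTC2-puro. The depositors used this approach in work on the requirement for ORF1p phosphorylation in L1 retrotransposition.
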