Addgene plasmid #190566: p5’UTR-ORF1
Purpose: Holding vector containing the contiguous 5’UTR and ORF1 regions of human L1 (L1.3) to facilitate subcloning of ORF1 mutants into the full-length L1 reporter pRTC2-puro (Cook et al., 2015).
Depositing lab: Anthony Furano. Depositing organization: National Institute of Diabetes & Digestive & Kidney Diseases (NIDDK). Publication: Phosphorylation of ORF1p is required for L1 retrotransposition. Cook PR, Jones CE, Furano AV. Proc Natl Acad Sci U S A. 2015 Apr 7;112(14):4298-303. doi: 10.1073/pnas.1416869112. Epub 2015 Mar 23. PubMed 25831499.
Backbone
  Vector backbone: Derived from pUC18
  Backbone manufacturer: Multiple; e.g. Sigma-Aldrich, ThermoFisher
  Backbone size w/o insert (bp): 2720
  Total vector size (bp): 4644
  Modifications to backbone: Unknown
  Vector type: Bacterial Expression ; For DNA propagation only
Growth in bacteria
  Bacterial resistance: Ampicillin, 100 μg/mL
  Growth temperature: 37°C
  Growth strain: DH5alpha
  Copy number: High Copy
Gene/Insert
  Gene/Insert name: Contiguous regions of the human L1 (L1.3) 5’UTR and ORF1
  Species: H. sapiens (human)
  Insert size (bp): 1924
  Promoter: N/A
  Cloning method: Restriction Enzyme; 5′ cloning site BsiWI (not destroyed); 3′ cloning site XmaI (not destroyed)
  Sequencing primers: 5′ M13 Forward; 3′ M13 Reverse
Terms and licenses: Academic/Nonprofit Terms; Industry Terms: Not Available to Industry
Depositor comments: This plasmid is a holding vector containing contiguous regions of the human L1 (L1.3) 5’UTR and ORF1 and used to facilitate subcloning of ORF1 mutants into the full-length L1 reporter pRTC2-puro. Note that this plasmid was described but not named in the Supporting Information in Cook, Jones, and Furano, 2015, 10.1073/pnas.1416869112, PMID: 25831499.
How to cite: p5’UTR-ORF1 was a gift from Anthony Furano (Addgene plasmid # 190566 ; http://n2t.net/addgene:190566 ; RRID:Addgene_190566)
